>Addgene plasmid #81110 | GTT-y | depositor full sequence | sequence record 154338 | GTT-mCitrine
CACCAGCGTTTCTGGGTGAGCAAAAACAGGAAGGCAAAATGCCGCAAAAAAGGGAATAAGGGCGACACGG
AAATGTTGAATACTCATACTCTTCCTTTTTCAATATTATTGAAGCATTTATCAGGGTTATTGTCTCATGA
GCGGATACATATTTGAAGTATCGTTCGAATTAATTAAAATTAACCCTCACTAAAGGGGCATGCGCGGCCG
CTCTAGAACTATCTGCTTCTAAAGGTGAAGAATTATTCACTGGTGTTGTCCCAATTTTGGTTGAATTAGA
TGGTGATGTTAATGGTCACAAATTTTCTGTCTCCGGTGAAGGTGAAGGTGATGCTACTTACGGTAAATTG
ACCTTAAAATTTATTTGTACTACTGGTAAATTGCCAGTTCCATGGCCAACCTTAGTCACTACTTTAGGTT
ATGGTTTGATGTGTTTTGCTAGATACCCAGATCATATGAAACAACATGACTTTTTCAAGTCTGCCATGCC
AGAAGGTTATGTTCAAGAAAGAACTATTTTTTTCAAAGATGACGGTAACTACAAGACCAGAGCTGAAGTC
AAGTTTGAAGGTGATACCTTAGTTAATAGAATCGAATTAAAAGGTATTGATTTTAAAGAAGATGGTAACA
TTTTAGGTCACAAATTGGAATACAACTATAACTCTCACAATGTTTACATCATGGCTGACAAACAAAAGAA
TGGTATCAAAGTTAACTTCAAAATTAGACACAACATTGAAGATGGTTCTGTTCAATTAGCTGACCATTAT
CAACAAAATACTCCAATTGGTGATGGTCCAGTCTTGTTACCAGACAACCATTACTTATCCTATCAATCTA
AATTATCCAAAGATCCAAACGAAAAGAGAGACCACATGGTCTTGAAAGAATTTGTTACTGCTGCTGGTAT
TACCCATGGTATGGATGAATTGTACAAAGGAATGCTAGCATTTTAACTCGAGGGCGCGCCACTTCTAAAT
AAGCGAATTTCTTATGATTTATGATTTTTATTATTAAATAAGTTATAAAAAAAATAAGTGTATACAAATT
TTAAAGTGACTCTTAGGTTTTAAAACGAAAATTCTTATTCTTGAGTAACTCTTTCCTGTAGGTCAGGTTG
CTTTCTCAGGTATAGTATGAGGTCGCTCTTATTGACCACACCTCTACCGGCAGATCCGCTAGGGATAACA
GGGTAATATAGATCTGTTTAGCTTGCCTCGTCCCCGCCGGGTCACCCGGCGAGCGACATGGAGGCCCAGA
ATACCCTCCTTGACAGTCTTGACGTGCGCAGCTCAGGGGCATGATGTGACTGTCGCCCGTACATTTAGCC
CATACATCCCCATGTATAATCATTTGCATCCATACATTTTGATGGCCGCACGGCGCGAAGCAAAAATTAC
GGCTCCTCGCCTCAGACCTGCGAGCAGGGAAACGCTCCCCTCACAGACGCGTTGAATTGTCCCCACGCCG
CGCCCCTGTAGAGAAATATAAAAGGTTAGGATTTGCCACTGAGGTTCTTCTTTCATATACTTCCTTTTAA
AATCTTGCTAGGATACAGTTCTCACATCACATCCGAACATAAACAACCATGAGTGTCATAAACTTTACCG
GATCGAGTGGACCTCTCGTCAAGGTATGCGGGCTCCAGTCCACTGAAGCAGCGGAGTGTGCCCTAGACTC
TGATGCCGATCTCTTGGGCATTATCTGCGTCCCGAATAGGAAACGCACCATTGATCCTGTAATCGCGCGC
AAGATTTCTTCGCTCGTAAAGGCCTACAAGAACTCTTCAGGAACGCCGAAGTATTTAGTCGGTGTTTTTC
GTAATCAGCCTAAAGAGGACGTATTGGCACTCGTAAACGACTACGGCATAGATATAGTGCAGTTACATGG
GGACGAGAGCTGGCAGGAATATCAAGAGTTCCTGGGCTTGCCTGTCATTAAACGACTGGTTTTTCCGAAA
GATTGTAATATCCTTTTGTCAGCAGCGTCGCAGAAACCGCACTCATTCATACCGCTCTTCGACTCGGAAG
CAGGCGGTACAGGGGAACTACTGGACTGGAATAGTATAAGTGACTGGGTCGGACGGCAAGAGAGTCCGGA
GTCCTTACATTTTATGCTGGCCGGGGGTTTAACCCCCGAAAACGTGGGAGATGCCCTCCGATTAAATGGG
GTTATCGGTGTCGATGTATCAGGTGGGGTGGAGACGAATGGCGTGAAGGACTCAAATAAAATCGCTAATT
TTGTGAAAAACGCTAAGAAATGAGAATATTGATAAATTTAAATTTTGGAATGAGGGTTGTCCTTTCCTTT
ACAATAGAGGCATTTGAGTGAGTAGGTTTTATCACCTTCTTGCTCTTATTAAATCGCAGTTGTCTTTCCG
GTATGTGCTTGACTGAGGAACAATATTTTATTCATGATACATTTCCATGCTACGCATATCGTCATCCACA
TGGAAGGTAATTTTCTTCTGTGGCCTTTCATATAGTTGTGAATGGTAGAACAATCTTCATATAATAACTT
CGTATAATGTATGCTATACGAAGTTATTAATACGACTCACTATAGGGCGAATTGGAGCTCCAATTCGGAC
GTCCCCTATAGTGAGTCGTATTATTAATTAATTCGAAGGCCGCGTTGCTGGCGTTTTTCCATAGGCTCGG
CCCCCCTGACGAGCATCACAAAAATCGACGCTCAAGTCAGAGGTGGCGAAACCCGACAGGACTATAAAGA
TACCAGGCGTTTCCCCCTGGAAGCTCCCTCGTGCGCTCTCCTGTTCCGACCCTGCCGCTTACCGGATACC
TGTCCGCCTTTCTCCCTTCGGGAAGCGTGGCGCTTTCTCATAGCTCACGCTGTAGGTATCTCAGTTCGGT
GTAGGTCGTTCGCTCCAAGCTGGGCTGTGTGCACGAACCCCCCGTTCAGCCCGACCGCTGCGCCTTATCC
GGTAACTATCGTCTTGAGTCCAACCCGGTAAGACACGACTTATCGCCACTGGCAGCAGCCACTGGTAACA
GGATTAGCAGAGCGAGGTATGTAGGCGGTGCTACAGAGTTCTTGAAGTGGTGGCCTAACTACGGCTACAC
TAGAAGAACAGTATTTGGTATCTGCGCTCTGCTGAAGCCAGTTACCTTCGGAAAAAGAGTTGGTAGCTCT
TGATCCGGCAAACAAACCACCGCTGGTAGCGGTGGTTTTTTTGTTTGCAAGCAGCAGATTACGCGCAGAA
AAAAAGGATCTCAAGAAGATCCTTTGATCTTTTCTACGGGGTCTGACGCTCAGTGGAACGAAAACTCACG
TTAAGGGATTTTGGTCATGAGATTATCAAAAAGGATCTTCACCTAGATCCTTTTAAATTAAAAATGAAGT
TTTAAATCAATCTAAAGTATATATGAGTAAACTTGGTCTGACAGTTACCAATGCTTAATCAGTGAGGCAC
CTATCTCAGCGATCTGTCTATTTCGTTCATCCATAGTTGCCTGACTGCCCGTCGTGTAGATAACTACGAT
ACGGGAGGGCTTACCATCTGGCCCCAGTGCTGCAATGATACCGCGAGACCCACGCTCACCGGCTCCAGAT
TTATCAGCAATAAACCAGCCAGCCGGAAGGGCCGAGCGCAGAAGTGGTCCTGCAACTTTATCCGCCTCCA
TCCAGTCTATTAATTGTTGCCGGGAAGCTAGAGTAAGTAGTTCGCCAGTTAATAGTTTGCGCAACGTTGT
TGCCATTGCTACAGGCATCGTGGTGTCACGCTCGTCGTTTGGTATGGCTTCATTCAGCTCCGGTTCCCAA
CGATCAAGGCGAGTTACATGATCCCCCATGTTGTGAAAAAAAGCGGTTAGCTCCTTCGGTCCTCCGATCG
TTGTCAGAAGTAAGTTGGCCGCAGTGTTATCACTCATGGTTATGGCAGCACTGCATAATTCTCTTACTGT
CATGCCATCCGTAAGATGCTTTTCTGTGACTGGTGAGTACTCAACCAAGTCATTCTGAGAATAGTGTATG
CGGCGACCGAGTTGCTCTTGCCCGGCGTCAATACGGGATAATACCGCGCCACATAGCAGAACTTTAAAAG
TGCTCATCATTGGAAAACGTTCTTCGGGGCGAAAACTCTCAAGGATCTTACCGCTGTTGAGATCCAGTTC
GATGTAACCCACTCGTGCACCCAACTGATCTTCAGCATCTTTTACTTT
Features (pLannotate 1.2.2; 12 found; start..end, strand, type, name):
     88..151     -  promoter       AmpR promoter: bla
    178..196     +  promoter       T3 promoter: promoter for bacteriophage T3 RNA polymerase
    204..221     +  misc_feature   MCS (fragment): pBluescript multiple cloning site
    228..938     +  CDS            10B: 10B is a fluorescent protein published in 1996, derived from Aequorea victoria.
    983..1170    +  terminator     ADH1 terminator: S. cerevisiae ADH1; transcription terminator for the S. cerevisiae alcohol dehydrogenase 1 (ADH1) gene
   1245..1588    +  promoter       TEF promoter: Ashbya gossypii TEF promoter
   1589..2260    +  CDS            TRP1: TRPF_YEAST - Experimental evidence at protein level: Swiss-Prot protein existence level 1. From Saccharomyces cerevisiae (strain ATCC 204508 / S288c) (Baker's yeast).
   2514..2547    -  protein_bind   loxP: Cre-mediated recombination occurs in the 8-bp core sequence (GCATACAT). Cre recombinase
   2548..2566    +  promoter       T7 promoter: promoter for bacteriophage T7 RNA polymerase
   2595..2613    -  promoter       T7 promoter: promoter for bacteriophage T7 RNA polymerase
   2646..3234    -  rep_origin     ori: high-copy-number ColE1/pMB1/pBR322/pUC origin of replication
   3405..87      -  CDS            AmpR (across the origin): β-lactamase; bla; confers resistance to ampicillin, carbenicillin, and related antibiotics
