[The description below was written by a language model from this plasmid's Addgene catalogue record and pLannotate feature annotations shown in this document.]
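Description:
GTT-y is a 4,178 bp gene tagging plasmid for budding yeast, derived from the single integration vector pSIVt and designed to label endogenous proteins at their C terminus with monomeric Citrine (a yellow fluorescent protein) using TRP1 selection. In E. coli it is maintained as a high-copy plasmid through a ColE1/pUC-type origin and selected with ampicillin via the β-lactamase gene and its bla promoter. No yeast replication origin is annotated, which fits its role as a source of a tagging cassette that is integrated into the genome, not as an episomal expression vector.

The payload begins just downstream of a T3 promoter and a short pBluescript multiple cloning site fragment. It consists of the mCitrine coding sequence, cloned between XbaI and XhoI and carrying the A206K and L221K substitutions recorded as giving the monomeric isoform. The automated annotation labels this ORF as the related Aequorea victoria variant 10B. No promoter is annotated upstream of the fluorescent protein, since expression is meant to come from the tagged gene's own locus. The S. cerevisiae ADH1 terminator follows the ORF to end the fusion transcript. Next comes the selection cassette, with the TRP1 coding sequence driven by the Ashbya gossypii TEF promoter, complementing tryptophan auxotrophy in trp1 strains.

One loxP site is annotated downstream of TRP1, and the vector is catalogued as Cre/Lox, suggesting that the marker can be excised by Cre. A second loxP site is not detected in the feature table, so the exact excision arrangement cannot be confirmed from this record. Two opposing T7 promoters lie between the loxP site and the bacterial origin.
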