Addgene plasmid #81110: GTT-y
Purpose: Gene Tagging vector TRP/YFP - Plasmid for monomeric Citrine (mCitrine) labeling of endogenous proteins with a TRP selection marker, originating from pSIVt (ID:81092)
Depositing lab: Serge Pelet. Depositing organization: Universite de Lausanne (UNIL). Publication: New families of single integration vectors and gene tagging plasmids for genetic manipulations in budding yeast. Wosika V, Durandau E, Varidel C, Aymoz D, Schmitt M, Pelet S. Mol Genet Genomics. 2016 Dec;291(6):2231-2240. Epub 2016 Sep 16. 10.1007/s00438-016-1249-1 PubMed 27637489.
Backbone
  Vector backbone: SIVt
  Total vector size (bp): 4178
  Vector type: Yeast Expression, Cre/Lox
  Selectable markers: TRP1
Growth in bacteria
  Bacterial resistance: Ampicillin, 100 μg/mL
  Growth temperature: 37°C
  Growth strain: DH5alpha
  Copy number: High Copy
Gene/Insert
  Gene/Insert name: mCitrine (alt name: mCitrine (A206K L221K))
  Insert size (bp): 760
  Mutation: Mutated mCitrine for monomeric isoform (A206K L221K)
  Tag / fusion protein: mCitrine (C terminal on backbone)
  Cloning method: Restriction Enzyme; 5′ cloning site XbaI (unknown if destroyed); 3′ cloning site XhoI (unknown if destroyed)
  Sequencing primers: 5′ T3
Terms and licenses: Academic/Nonprofit Terms; Industry Terms: Not Available to Industry
How to cite: GTT-y was a gift from Serge Pelet (Addgene plasmid # 81110 ; http://n2t.net/addgene:81110 ; RRID:Addgene_81110)
