>Addgene plasmid #81110 | GTT-y | depositor partial sequence | sequence record 154339 | forward tagging primer
GCGGCCGCTCTAGAACTA
