>Addgene plasmid #81110 | GTT-y | depositor partial sequence | sequence record 154340 | reverse tagging primer
CGTTGCTGGCGTTTTTCCAT
