>Addgene plasmid #81110 | GTT-y | depositor partial sequence | sequence record 154341 | TEF promoter A.gossypii
TAGCTTGCCTCGTCCCCGCCGGGTCACCCGGCGAGCGACATGGAGGCCCAGAATACCCTCCTTGACAGTC
TTGACGTGCGCAGCTCAGGGGCATGATGTGACTGTCGCCCGTACATTTAGCCCATACATCCCCATGTATA
ATCATTTGCATCCATACATTTTGATGGCCGCACGGCGCGAAGCAAAAATTACGGCTCCTCGCCTCAGACC
TGCGAGCAGGGAAACGCTCCCCTCACAGACGCGTTGAATTGTCCCCACGCCGCGCCCCTGTAGAGAAATA
TAAAAGGTTAGGATTTGCCACTGAGGTTCTTCTTTCATATACTTCCTTTTAAAATCTTGCTAGGATACAG
TTCTCACATCACATCCGAACATAAACAACC
