>Addgene plasmid #81110 | GTT-y | depositor partial sequence | sequence record 154342 | TEF terminator C.glabrata
GAATATTGATAAATTTAAATTTTGGAATGAGGGTTGTCCTTTCCTTTACAATAGAGGCATTTGAGTGAGT
AGGTTTTATCACCTTCTTGCTCTTATTAAATCGCAGTTGTCTTTCCGGTATGTGCTTGACTGAGGAACAA
TATTTTATTCATGATACATTTCCATGCTACGCATATCGTCATCCACATGGAAGGTAATTTTCTTCTGTGG
CCTTTCATATAGTTGTGAATGGTAGAACAATCTTCATATA
