>Addgene plasmid #81110 | GTT-y | addgene partial sequence | sequence record 164594 | AmpSeq-F 5'-ctcatgagcggatacatatttgaa-3'
AAATTAACCCTCACTAAAGGGGCATGCGCGGCCGCTCTAGAACTATCTGCTTCTAAAGGTGAAGAATTAT
TCACTGGTGTTGTCCCAATTTTGGTTGAATTAGATGGTGATGTTAATGGTCACAAATTTTCTGTCTCCGG
TGAAGGTGAAGGTGATGCTACTTACGGTAAATTGACCTTAAAATTTATTTGTACTACTGGTAAATTGCCA
GTTCCATGGCCAACCTTAGTCACTACTTTAGGTTATGGTTTGATGTGTTTTGCTAGATACCCAGATCATA
TGAAACAACATGACTTTTTCAAGTCTGCCATGCCAGAAGGTTATGTTCAAGAAAGAACTATTTTTTTCAA
AGATGACGGTAACTACAAGACCAGAGCTGAAGTCAAGTTTGAAGGTGATACCTTAGTTAATAGAATCGAA
TTAAAAGGTATTGATTTTAAAGAAGATGGTAACATTTTAGGTCACAAATTGGAATACAACTATAACTCTC
ACAATGTTTACATCATGGCTGACAAACAAAAGAATGGTATCAAAGTTAACTTCAAAATTAGACACAACAT
TGAAGATGGTTCTGTTCAATTAGCTGACCATTATCAACAAAATACTCCAATTGGTGATGGTCCAGTCTTG
TTACCAGACAACCATTACTTATCCTATCAATCTAAATTATCCAAAGATCCAAACGAAAAGAGAGACCACA
TGGTCTTGAAAGAATTTGTTACTGCTGCTGGTATTACCCATGGTATGGATGAATTGTACAAAGGAATGCT
AGCATTTTAACTCGAGGGCGCGCCACTTCTAAATAAGCGAATTTCTTATGATTTATGATTTTTATTATTA
AATAAGTTATAAAAAAAATAAGTGTATACAAATTTTAAAGTGACTCTTAGGTTTTAAAACGAAAATTCTT
ATTCTTGAGTAACTCTTTCCTGTAGGTCAGGTTGCTTTCTCAGGTATAGTATGAGGTCGCTCTTATTGAC
CACACCTCTACCGG
