>Addgene plasmid #81110 | GTT-y | addgene partial sequence | sequence record 164595 | Tef-promoter-F 5'-GGATACAGTTCTCACATCAC-3'
AAACTTTACCGGATCGAGTGGACCTCTCGTCAAGGTATGCGGGCTCCAGTCCACTGAAGCAGCGGAGTGT
GCCCTAGACTCTGATGCCGATCTCTTGGGCATTATCTGCGTCCCGAATAGGAAACGCACCATTGATCCTG
TAATCGCGCGCAAGATTTCTTCGCTCGTAAAGGCCTACAAGAACTCTTCAGGAACGCCGAAGTATTTAGT
CGGTGTTTTTCGTAATCAGCCTAAAGAGGACGTATTGGCACTCGTAAACGACTACGGCATAGATATAGTG
CAGTTACATGGGGACGAGAGCTGGCAGGAATATCAAGAGTTCCTGGGCTTGCCTGTCATTAAACGACTGG
TTTTTCCGAAAGATTGTAATATCCTTTTGTCAGCAGCGTCGCAGAAACCGCACTCATTCATACCGCTCTT
CGACTCGGAAGCAGGCGGTACAGGGGAACTACTGGACTGGAATAGTATAAGTGACTGGGTCGGACGGCAA
GAGAGTCCGGAGTCCTTACATTTTATGCTGGCCGGGGGTTTAACCCCCGAAAACGTGGGAGATGCCCTCC
GATTAAATGGGGTTATCGGTGTCGATGTATCAGGTGGGGTGGAGACGAATGGCGTGAAGGACTCAAATAA
AATCGCTAATTTTGTGAAAAACGCTAAGAAATGAGAATATTGATAAATTTAAATTTTGGAATGAGGGTTG
TCCTTTCCTTTACAATAGAGGCATTTGAGTGAGTAGGTTTTATCACCTTCTTGCTCTTATTAAATCGCAG
TTGTCTTTCCGGTATGTGCTTGACTGAGGAACAATATTTTATTCATGATACATTTCCATGCTACGCATAT
CGTCATCCACATGGAAGGTAATTTTCTTCTGTGGCCTTTCATATAGTTGTGAATGGTAGAACAATCTTCA
TATAATAACTTCGTATAATGTATGCTATACGAAGTTATTAATACGACTCACTATAGGGCGAATTGGAGCT
CC
